Addgene plasmid #26016: pMLLKA-J72025
Depositing lab: Christopher Anderson. Depositing organization: University of California, Berkeley.
Backbone
  Vector backbone: pMLL-KA
  Backbone size w/o insert (bp): 2646
  Vector type: Synthetic Biology ; 2ab assembly vector
Growth in bacteria
  Bacterial resistance: Ampicillin and Kanamycin, 100 & 50 μg/mL
  Growth temperature: 37°C
  Growth strain: Other
  Growth instructions: Provided in a pir+ strain. Grow at 37C
  Copy number: Low Copy
Gene/Insert
  Gene/Insert name: N terminal T7 tag with RBS (alt names: Bmll52; J72025)
  Insert size (bp): 73
  Cloning method: Restriction Enzyme; 5′ cloning site BglII (not destroyed); 3′ cloning site BamHI (not destroyed)
  Sequencing primers: 5′ gtatcacgaggcagaatttcag
Terms and licenses: Academic/Nonprofit Terms; Industry Terms: Not Available to Industry
Depositor comments: Note that this plasmid needs to be grown in both Kanamycin and Ampicillin
How to cite: pMLLKA-J72025 was a gift from Christopher Anderson (Addgene plasmid # 26016 ; http://n2t.net/addgene:26016 ; RRID:Addgene_26016)
