[The description below was written by a language model from this plasmid's Addgene catalogue record and pLannotate feature annotations shown in this document.]
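Description:
pMLLKA-J72025 is a small bacterial part-carrying plasmid built on the pMLL-KA backbone, catalogued as a synthetic biology vector for "2ab" assembly. It replicates from the R6K γ origin, which functions only when the R6K initiator protein pi is supplied in trans, so the plasmid must be maintained in a pir+ E. coli host; the record lists it as low copy. Two resistance genes sit next to each other on the backbone: β-lactamase (AmpR) driven by its native bla promoter, and the aph(3')-Ia aminoglycoside phosphotransferase (KanR). The depositor specifies that both ampicillin and kanamycin selection are needed. The "KA" in the backbone name appears to reflect this marker pairing, which fits an assembly scheme that tracks junctions through antibiotic marker combinations, though the record does not explain the mechanism.

The payload is a 73 bp basic part, J72025 (also called Bmll52), comprising a ribosome binding site followed by an N-terminal T7 epitope tag. It is flanked by BglII on the 5′ side and BamHI on the 3′ side, both retained. These enzymes leave compatible ends, as used in BglBrick-style idempotent joining of parts. Placed upstream of a coding sequence, the part would supply translation initiation and an in-frame T7 tag for detection of the resulting protein. No promoter for the insert is recorded.

The automated annotation did not label the insert itself. It did detect attB1 and attB2 Gateway-type recombination sites and a fragment of a putative bacterial terminator in the region around the plasmid's origin coordinate, where the part presumably lies. The record does not state what these att sites are for. The annotated sequence is 2,925 nt, somewhat longer than the listed backbone plus insert.
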