Features (pLannotate 1.2.2; 7 found; start..end, strand, type, name):
    178..202     -  protein_bind   attB2: mutant version of attB; recombination site for the Gateway® BP reaction BP Clonase™
    249..353     +  promoter       AmpR promoter: bla
    354..1214    +  CDS            AmpR: β-lactamase; bla; confers resistance to ampicillin, carbenicillin, and related antibiotics
   1506..2321    +  CDS            KanR: aminoglycoside phosphotransferase; aph(3')-Ia; confers resistance to kanamycin in bacteria or G418 (Geneticin®) in eukaryotes
   2404..2760    +  rep_origin     R6K γ ori: γ replication origin from E. coli plasmid R6K; requires the R6K initiator protein pi for replication
   2822..2846    +  protein_bind   attB1: mutant version of attB; recombination site for the Gateway® BP reaction BP Clonase™
   2870..2907    -  terminator     bacterial terminator (fragment): putative bacterial transcription terminator
>Addgene plasmid #26016 | pMLLKA-J72025 | depositor full sequence | sequence record 12204 | Author sequence
GATCTGTACCAAATTAAAAAAATCAAAACGGGGTAAGATATGGCTTCTATGACTGGCGGTCAGCAAATGG
GTGGATCCTAACTCGCTCCTCAGGCTTCCTCGCTCACTGACTCGCTGCGCTCGGTCGTTCGGCTGCGGCG
AGCGGTATCAGCTCACTCAAAGGCGGTAATCAATTCGACCCAGCTTTCTTGTACAAAGTGGTTGATCGGA
TCTCTTAGACGTCAGGTGGCACTTTTCGGGGAAATGTGCGCGGAACCCCTATTTGTTTATTTTTCTAAAT
ACATTCAAATATGTATCCGCTCATGAGACAATAACCCTGATAAATGCTTCAATAATATTGAAAAAGGAAG
AGTATGAGTATTCAACATTTCCGTGTCGCCCTTATTCCCTTTTTTGCGGCATTTTGCCTTCCTGTTTTTG
CTCACCCAGAAACGCTGGTGAAAGTAAAAGATGCAGAGGATCAGTTGGGTGCACGAGTGGGTTACATCGA
ACTGGATCTCAACAGCGGTAAGATCCTTGAGAGTTTTCGCCCCGAAGAACGTTTTCCAATGATGAGCACT
TTTAAAGTTCTGCTATGTGGCGCGGTATTATCCCGTATTGACGCCGGGCAAGAGCAACTCGGTCGCCGCA
TACACTATTCTCAGAATGACTTGGTTGAGTACTCACCAGTCACAGAAAAGCATCTTACGGATGGCATGAC
AGTAAGAGAATTATGCAGTGCTGCCATAACCATGAGTGATAACACTGCGGCCAACTTACTTCTGACAACG
ATCGGAGGACCGAAGGAGCTAACCGCTTTTTTGCACAACATGGGGGATCATGTAACTCGCCTTGATCGTT
GGGAACCGGAGCTGAATGAAGCCATACCAAACGACGAGCGTGACACCACGATGCCTGTAGCAATGGCAAC
AACGTTGCGCAAACTATTAACTGGCGAACTACTTACTCTAGCTTCCCGGCAACAATTAATAGACTGGATG
GAGGCGGATAAAGTTGCAGGACCACTTCTGCGCTCGGCCCTTCCGGCTGGCTGGTTTATTGCTGATAAAT
CTGGAGCCGGTGAGCGTGGGTCTCGCGGTATCATTGCAGCACTGGGGCCAGATGGTAAGCCCTCCCGTAT
CGTAGTTATCTACACGACGGGGAGTCAGGCAACTATGGATGAACGAAATAGACAGATCGCTGAGATAGGT
GCCTCACTGATTAAGCATTGGTAACTGTCAGACCAAGTTTACTCATATATACTTTAGATTGATTTAAAAC
TTCATTTTTAATTTAAAAGGATCTAGGTGAAGATCCTTTTTGATAATCGGATCTCTGAAGACTCTCGAGC
TGCAGGACTCACAGCTCCTCGGATCTGCTGATCCTTCAACTCAGCAAAAGTTCGATTTATTCAACAAAGC
CACGTTGTGTCTCAAAATCTCTGATGTTACATTGCACAAGATAAAAATATATCATCATGAACAATAAAAC
TGTCTGCTTACATAAACAGTAATACAAGGGGTGTTATGAGCCATATTCAACGGGAAACGTCTTGCTCCAG
GCCGCGATTAAATTCCAACATGGATGCTGATTTATATGGGTATAAATGGGCTCGCGATAATGTCGGGCAA
TCAGGTGCGACAATCTATCGATTGTATGGGAAGCCCGATGCGCCAGAGTTGTTTCTGAAACATGGCAAAG
GTAGCGTTGCCAATGATGTTACAGATGAGATGGTCAGACTAAACTGGCTGACGGAATTTATGCCTCTTCC
GACCATCAAGCATTTTATCCGTACTCCTGATGATGCATGGTTACTCACCACTGCGATCCCCGGGAAAACA
GCATTCCAGGTATTAGAAGAATATCCTGATTCAGGTGAAAATATTGTTGATGCGCTGGCAGTGTTCCTGC
GCCGGTTGCATTCGATTCCTGTTTGTAATTGTCCTTTTAACAGCGATCGCGTATTTCGTCTCGCTCAGGC
GCAATCACGAATGAATAACGGTTTGGTTGATGCGAGTGATTTTGATGACGAGCGTAATGGCTGGCCTGTT
GAACAAGTCTGGAAAGAAATGCATAAGCTTTTGCCATTCTCACCGGATTCAGTCGTCACTCATGGTGATT
TCTCACTTGATAACCTTATTTTTGACGAGGGGAAATTAATAGGTTGTATTGATGTTGGACGAGTCGGAAT
CGCAGACCGATACCAGGATCTTGCCATCCTATGGAACTGCCTCGGTGAGTTTTCTCCTTCATTACAGAAA
CGGCTTTTTCAAAAATATGGTATTGATAATCCTGATATGAATAAATTGCAGTTTCATTTGATGCTCGATG
AGTTTTTCTAATCAGAATTGGTTAATTGGTTGTAACACTGGCAGAGCATTACGCTGACTTGACGGGAGGA
TCTAGCAGTTCAACCTGTTGATAGTACGTACTAAGCTCTCATGTTTCACGTACTAAGCTCTCATGTTTAA
CGTACTAAGCTCTCATGTTTAACGAACTAAACCCTCATGGCTAACGTACTAAGCTCTCATGGCTAACGTA
CTAAGCTCTCATGTTTCACGTACTAAGCTCTCATGTTTGAACAATAAAATTAATATAAATCAGCAACTTA
AATAGCCTCTAAGGTTTTAAGTTTTATAAGAAAAAAAAGAATATATAAGGCTTTTAAAGCTTTTAAGGTT
TAACGGTTGTGGACAACAAGCCAGGGATGTAACGCACTGAGAAGCCCTTAGAGCCTCTCAAAGCAATTTT
GAGTGACACAGGAACACTTAACGGCTGACATGGGAATTAGCCATGGGCCCGTGCGAATCACGGATCTCCC
GATCAAGAATTGCCATTATCAACAAGTTTGTACAAAAAAGCAGGCTCCGAATTGGTATCACGAGGCAGAA
TTTCAGATAAAAAAAATCCTTAGCTTTCGCTAAGGATCTGAAGTGGAATTCATGA
