>Addgene plasmid #26016 | pMLLKA-J72025 | addgene partial sequence | sequence record 32285 | 26016 with Kan-R (5' ATCGCGAGCCCATTTATACC 3')
ATCGCGGCCTGGAGCAAGACGTTTCCCGTTGAATATGGCTCATAACACCCCTTGTATTACTGTTTATGTA
AGCAGACAGTTTTATTGTTCATGATGATATATTTTTATCTTGTGCAATGTAACATCAGAGATTTTGAGAC
ACAACGTGGCTTTGTTGAATAAATCGAACTTTTGCTGAGTTGAAGGATCAGCAGATCCGAGGAGCTGTGA
GTCCTGCAGCTCGAGAGTCTTCAGAGATCCGATTATCAAAAAGGATCTTCACCTAGATCCTTTTAAATTA
AAAATGAAGTTTTAAATCAATCTAAAGTATATATGAGTAAACTTGGTCTGACAGTTACCAATGCTTAATC
AGTGAGGCACCTATCTCAGCGATCTGTCTATTTCGTTCATCCATAGTTGCCTGACTCCCCGTCGTGTAGA
TAACTACGATACGGGAGGGCTTACCATCTGGCCCCAGTGCTGCAATGATACCGCGAGACCCACGCTCACC
GGCTCCAGATTTATCAGCAATAAACCAGCCAGCCGGAAGGGCCGAGCGCAGAAGTGGTCCTGCAACTTTA
TCCGCCTCCATCCAGTCTATTAATTGTTGCCGGGAAGCTAGAGTAAGTAGTTCGCCAGTTAATAGTTTGC
GCAACGTTGTTGCCATTGCTACAGGCATCGTGGTGTCACGCTCGTCGTTTGGTATGGCTTCATTCAGCTC
CGGTTCCCAACGATCAAGGCGAGTTACATGATCCCCC
